>Addgene plasmid #173829 | pPSU20 | addgene full sequence | sequence record 339994 | Addgene NGS Result
GGCACCATGCATCGATCCCGCGAAATTAATACGACTCACTATAGGGAGACCACAACGGTTTCCCTCCGGC
TCCGGAAATAATTTTGTTTAACTTTAAGAAGGAGATATACATATGGCAAGCTGGTCACATCCGCAGTTTG
AAAAAGGTAGCAGTCATCATCACCACCATCACCATCATCATCACAGCAGCGGTAGCGGTAGCGCAGATAA
CAAATTTAACAAAGAACAGCAGAACGCCTTCTACGAAATTCTGCATCTGCCGAATCTGAATGAAGAACAG
CGTAATGGTTTTATCCAGAGCCTGAAAGATGATCCGAGCCAGAGCGCAAATCTGCTGGCCGAAGCAAAAA
AACTGAATGATGCACAGGCACCGAAAGGATCTGCTGATAACAAATTTAACAAAGAGCAACAAAACGCCTT
TTACGAGATCCTGCATTTACCGAACCTGACCGAGGAACAGCGCAACGGCTTTATTCAGTCACTGAAAGAC
GACCCGAGTGTGAGCAAAGAAATTCTGGCAGAGGCCAAAAAGCTGAACGATGCCCAAGCTCCGAAAGGAT
CCGGTGCCGGCCAGGAACAGCTGCAACAGAATTTCATAGCCGTCTCAGCAGCCAACCGCTTTAAGAAAAT
CTCATCCTCCGGGGCACTTCTGTAATGTACAACGCGTGCGCGCTGATCCGGCTGCTAACAAAGCCCGAAA
GGAAGCTGAGTTGGCTGCTGCCACCGCTGAGCAATAACTAGCATAACCCCTTGGGGCCTCTAAACGGGTC
TTGAGGGGTTTTTTGCTGAAAGGAGGAACTATATCGGGATTAGCCCGCCTAATGAGCGGGCTTTTTTTTA
ATTCCCCTATTTGTTTATTTTTCTAAATACATTCAAATATGTATCCGCTCATGAGACAATAACCCTGATA
AATGCTTCAATAATATTGAAAAAGGAAGAGTATGAGTATTCAACATTTCCGTGTCGCCCTTATTCCCTTT
TTTGCGGCATTTTGCCTTCCTGTTTTTGCTCACCCAGAAACGCTCGTGAAAGTAAAAGACGCAGAGGACC
AATTGGGGGCACGAGTGGGATACATAGAACTGGACTTGAATAGCGGTAAAATCCTTGAGAGTTTTCGCCC
TGAAGAGCGTTTTCCAATGATGAGCACTTTCAAAGTTCTGCTATGTGGAGCAGTATTATCCCGTGTAGAT
GCGGGGCAAGAGCAACTCGGACGACGAATACACTATTCGCAGAATGACTTGGTTGAATACTCCCCAGTGA
CAGAAAAGCACCTTACGGACGGAATGACGGTAAGAGAATTATGTAGTGCCGCCATAACGATGAGTGATAA
CACTGCGGCGAACTTACTTCTGACAACCATCGGTGGACCGAAGGAATTAACCGCTTTTTTGCACAATATG
GGAGACCATGTAACTCGCCTTGACCGTTGGGAACCAGAACTGAATGAAGCCATACCAAACGACGAGCGAG
ACACCACAATGCCTGCGGCAATGGCAACAACATTACGCAAACTATTAACTGGCGAACTACTTACTCTGGC
TTCACGGCAACAATTAATAGACTGGCTTGAAGCGGATAAAGTTGCAGGACCACTACTGCGTTCGGCACTT
CCTGCTGGCTGGTTTATTGCTGATAAATCTGGGGCAGGAGAGCGTGGTTCACGGGGTATCATTGCCGCAC
TTGGACCAGATGGTAAGCCTTCCCGTATCGTAGTTATCTACACGACGGGTAGTCAGGCAACTATGGACGA
ACGAAATAGACAGATTGCTGAAATAGGGGCTTCACTGATTAAGCATTGGTAAACCGATACAATTAAAGGC
TCCTTTTGGAGCCTTTTTTTTTGGACGGACCGGTAGAAAAGATCAAAGGATCTTCTTGAGATCCTTTTTT
TCTGCGCGTAATCTGCTGCTTGCAAACAAAAAAACCACCGCTACCAGCGGTGGTTTGTTTGCCGGATCAA
GAGCTACCAACTCTTTTTCCGAAGGTAACTGGCTTCAGCAGAGCGCAGATACCAAATACTGTCCTTCTAG
TGTAGCCGTAGTTAGGCCACCACTTCAAGAACTCTGTAGCACCGCCTACATACCTCGCTCTGCTAATCCT
GTTACCAGTGGCTGCTGCCAGTGGCGATAAGTCGTGTCTTACCGGGTTGGACTCAAGACGATAGTTACCG
GATAAGGCGCAGCGGTCGGGCTGAACGGGGGGTTCGTGCACACAGCCCAGCTTGGAGCGAACGACCTACA
CCGAACTGAGATACCTACAGCGTGAGCTATGAGAAAGCGCCACGCTTCCCGAAGGGAGAAAGGCGGACAG
GTATCCGGTAAGCGGCAGGGTCGGAACAGGAGAGCGCACGAGGGAGCTTCCAGGGGGAAACGCCTGGTAT
CTTTATAGTCCTGTCGGGTTTCGCCACCTCTGACTTGAGCGTCGATTTTTGTGATGCTCGTCAGGGGGGC
GGAGCCTATGGAAAAACGCCAGCAACGCGGCCTTTTTACGGTTCCTGGCCTTTTGCTGGCCTTTTGCTCA
CATGTTCTTTCCTGCGTTATCCCCTGATTCTGTGGATAACCGTATTACCGCCTTTGAGTGAGCTGATACC
GCTCGCCGCAGCCGAACGACCGAGCGCAGCGAGTCAGTGAGCGAGGAAGCGGAAGAGCGCCTGATGCGGT
ATTTTCTCCTTACGCATCTGTGCGGTATTTCACACCGCAATGGTGCACTCTCAGTACAATCTGCTCTGAT
GCCGCATAGTTAAGCCAGTATACACTCCGCTATCGCTACGTGACTGGGTCATGGCTGCGCCCCGACACCC
GCCAACACCCGCTGACGCGCCCTGACGGGCTTGTCTGCTCCCGGCATCCGCTTACAGACAAGCTGTGACC
GTCTCCGGGAGCTGCATGTGTCAGAGGTTTTCACCGTCATCACCGAAACGCGCGAGGCAGCTGCGGTAAA
GCTCATCAGCGTGGTCGTGAAGCGATTCACAGATGTCTGCCTGTTCATCCGCGTCCAGCTCGTTGAGTTT
CTCCAGAAGCGTTAATGTCTGGCTTCTGATAAAGCGGGCCATGTTAAGGGCGGTTTTTTCCTGTTTGGTC
ACTGATGCCTCCGTGTAAGGGGGATTTCTGTTCATGGGGTAATGATACCGATGAAACGAGAGAGGATGCT
CACGATACGGGTTACTGATGATGAACATGCCCGGTTACTGGAACGTTGTGAGGGTAAACAACTGGCGGTA
TGGATGCGGCGGGACCAGAGAAAAATCACTCAGGGTCAATGCCAGCGCTTCGTTAATACAGATGTAGGTG
TT
Features (pLannotate 1.2.2; 14 found; start..end, strand, type, name):
     27..45      +  promoter       T7 promoter: promoter for bacteriophage T7 RNA polymerase
     83..105     +  RBS            RBS: efficient ribosome binding site from bacteriophage T7 gene 10 (Olins and Rangwala, 1989)
    164..184     +  CDS            8xHis (fragment): 8xHis affinity tag
    203..547     +  CDS            spa (fragment): SPA_STAAE - Experimental evidence at protein level: Swiss-Prot protein existence level 1. Plays a role in the inhibition of the host innate and adaptive immune responses. Possesses five immunoglobulin-binding domains that capture both the fragment crystallizable region (Fc region) and the Fab region (part of Ig that identifies antigen) of immunoglobulins (By similarity). In turn, Staphylococcus aureus is protected from phagocytic killing via inhibition of Ig Fc region. In addition, the host elicited B-cell response is prevented due to a decrease of antibody-secreting cell proliferation that en
    588..649     +  CDS            CBP (fragment): calmodulin-binding peptide derived from skeletal muscle myosin light chain kinase; binds calmodulin with nanomolar affinity in the presence of calcium
    681..730     +  CDS            SET1 (fragment): solubility-enhancement tag derived from T7 phage gene 10B
    738..785     +  terminator     T7 terminator: transcription terminator for bacteriophage T7 RNA polymerase
    850..941     +  promoter       AmpR promoter: bla
    942..1799    +  CDS            bla: BLAT_ECOLX - Experimental evidence at protein level: Swiss-Prot protein existence level 1. TEM-type are the most prevalent beta-lactamases in enterobacteria; they hydrolyze the beta-lactam bond in susceptible beta-lactam antibiotics, thus conferring resistance to penicillins and cephalosporins. TEM-3 and TEM-4 are capable of hydrolyzing cefotaxime and ceftazidime. TEM-5 is capable of hydrolyzing ceftazidime. TEM-6 is capable of hydrolyzing ceftazidime and aztreonam. TEM-8/CAZ-2, TEM- 16/CAZ-7 and TEM-24/CAZ-6 are markedly active against ceftazidime. IRT- 4 shows resistance to beta-lactamase in
   1806..1845    +  terminator     fd terminator: central terminator from bacteriophage fd (Otsuka and Kunisawa, 1982)
   1876..2464    +  rep_origin     ori: high-copy-number ColE1/pMB1/pBR322/pUC origin of replication
   2650..2789    -  misc_feature   bom: basis of mobility region from pBR322
   2891..3082    -  CDS            rop: Rop protein, which maintains plasmids at low copy number; rop
   3122..3232    +  CDS            mbeC (fragment): MBEC_ECOLX - Experimental evidence at protein level: Swiss-Prot protein existence level 1. Required for efficient mobilization of ColE1 plasmid and is thus essential to promote the specific transfer of the plasmid during conjugation. Probably functions by inducing DNA bending, helping the MbeA relaxase to melt the DNA around the nic site and cleave the phosphodiester bond. Binds specifically double-stranded DNA (dsDNA) containing the ColE1 oriT but does not recognize the inverted repeat (IR). From Escherichia coli.
