[The description below was written by a language model from this plasmid's Addgene catalogue record and pLannotate feature annotations shown in this document.]
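Description:
pPSU20 is a small (about 3.3 kb) bacterial expression plasmid built on the pST50Trc4 backbone that produces the 20 kD member of the Penn State Protein Ladder, a set of recombinant proteins intended as inexpensive molecular weight markers for protein gels. It is maintained in E. coli under ampicillin selection, conferred by a TEM-type beta-lactamase gene with its own promoter and followed by a bacteriophage fd terminator. Replication relies on a ColE1/pMB1-family origin. The backbone also retains the rop gene and the pBR322 bom region, which fits the catalogue's low-copy designation, along with a fragment of the ColE1 mobilisation gene mbeC that is probably just a backbone remnant.

The synthetic insert, recorded as STRHSTPABPACCBPv3 and cloned between NdeI and BsrGI sites, sits in a classic T7 cassette: a T7 promoter, the efficient ribosome binding site from T7 gene 10, and a T7 terminator downstream. Expression therefore requires a host that supplies T7 RNA polymerase. The annotated coding region includes a polyhistidine affinity tag, a segment derived from Staphylococcus aureus protein A (whose domains bind immunoglobulins), and a calmodulin-binding peptide. A short match to a T7 gene 10B-derived solubility tag lies just before the terminator and may be vector-derived. The insert name suggests further elements, such as a Strep-type tag, but these are not annotated in the feature table.

The histidine tag would allow simple purification of the marker protein. The immunoglobulin-binding protein A segment would plausibly let the band be seen on Western blots through bound antibodies, although the record does not state this.
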