Addgene plasmid #173829: pPSU20
Purpose: Expresses 20 kD Penn State ladder protein
Depositing lab: Song Tan. Depositing organization: Pennsylvania State University. Publication: The Penn State Protein Ladder system for inexpensive protein molecular weight markers. Santilli RT, Williamson JE 3rd, Shibata Y, Sowers RP, Fleischman AN, Tan S. Sci Rep. 2021 Aug 18;11(1):16703. doi: 10.1038/s41598-021-96051-x. PubMed 34408191.
Backbone
  Vector backbone: pST50Trc4
  Vector type: Bacterial Expression
Growth in bacteria
  Bacterial resistance: Ampicillin, 100 μg/mL
  Growth temperature: 37°C
  Growth strain: DH5alpha
  Copy number: Low Copy
Gene/Insert
  Gene/Insert name: STRHSTPABPACCBPv3
  Species: Synthetic
  Promoter: T7
  Cloning method: Restriction Enzyme; 5′ cloning site NdeI (unknown if destroyed); 3′ cloning site BsrGI (unknown if destroyed)
  Sequencing primers: 5′ T7; 3′ T7 Term
Terms and licenses: Academic/Nonprofit Terms; Industry Terms: Not Available to Industry
How to cite: pPSU20 was a gift from Song Tan (Addgene plasmid # 173829 ; http://n2t.net/addgene:173829 ; RRID:Addgene_173829)
